>Addgene plasmid #48533 | pFUSB4_GGCC | depositor full sequence | sequence record 70233 | Full Sequence
ATGTTTTCCCAGTCACGACGTTGTAAAACGACGGCCAGTCTTAAGCGTCTCATGGCCTGACCCCGGACCA
AGTGGTGGCCTATCGCCAGCAACAATGGCGGCAAGCAAGCGCTCGAAACGGTGCAGCGGCTGTTGCCGGT
GCTGTGCCAGGACCATGGCCTGACCCCGGACCAAGTGGTGGCTATCGCCAGCAACAATGGCGGCAAGCAA
GCGCTCGAAACGGTGCAGCGGCTGTTGCCGGTGCTGTGCCAGGACCATGGCCTGACTCCGGACCAAGTGG
TGGCTATCGCCAGCCACGATGGCGGCAAGCAAGCGCTCGAAACGGTGCAGCGGCTGTTGCCGGTGCTGTG
CCAGGACCATGGCCTGACTCCGGACCAAGTGGTGGCTATCGCCAGCCACGATGGCGGCAAGCAAGCGCTC
GAAACGGTGCAGCGGCTGTTGCCGGTGCTGTGCCAGGACCATGGCCTGACCCCGGACCAAGTGGTGGCTA
TCGAGACGTCTAGACCAGCCAGGACAGAAATGCCTCGACTTCGCTGCTACCCAAGGTTGCCGGGTGACGC
ACACCGTGGAAACGGATGAAGGCACGAACCCAGTGGACATAAGCCTGTTCGGTTCGTAAGCTGTAATGCA
AGTAGCGTATGCGCTCACGCAACTGGTCCAGAACCTTGACCGAACGCAGCGGTGGTAACGGCGCAGTGGC
GGTTTTCATGGCTTGTTATGACTGTTTTTTTGGGGTACAGTCTATGCCTCGGGCATCCAAGCAGCAAGCG
CGTTACGCCGTGGGTCGATGTTTGATGTTATGGAGCAGCAACGATGTTACGCAGCAGGGCAGTCGCCCTA
AAACAAAGTTAAACATTATGAGGGAAGCGGTGATCGCCGAAGTATCGACTCAACTATCAGAGGTAGTTGG
CGTCATCGAGCGCCATCTCGAACCGACGTTGCTGGCCGTACATTTGTACGGCTCCGCAGTGGATGGCGGC
CTGAAGCCACACAGTGATATTGATTTGCTGGTTACGGTGACCGTAAGGCTTGATGAAACAACGCGGCGAG
CTTTGATCAACGACCTTTTGGAAACTTCGGCTTCCCCTGGAGAGAGCGAGATTCTCCGCGCTGTAGAAGT
CACCATTGTTGTGCACGACGACATCATTCCGTGGCGTTATCCAGCTAAGCGCGAACTGCAATTTGGAGAA
TGGCAGCGCAATGACATTCTTGCAGGTATCTTCGAGCCAGCCACGATCGACATTGATCTGGCTATCTTGC
TGACAAAAGCAAGAGAACATAGCGTTGCCTTGGTAGGTCCAGCGGCGGAGGAACTCTTTGATCCGGTTCC
TGAACAGGATCTATTTGAGGCGCTAAATGAAACCTTAACGCTATGGAACTCGCCGCCCGACTGGGCTGGC
GATGAGCGAAATGTAGTGCTTACGTTGTCCCGCATTTGGTACAGCGCAGTAACCGGCAAAATCGCGCCGA
AGGATGTCGCTGCCGACTGGGCAATGGAGCGCCTGCCGGCCCAGTATCAGCCCGTCATACTTGAAGCTAG
ACAGGCTTATCTTGGACAAGAAGAAGATCGCTTGGCCTCGCGCGCAGATCAGTTGGAAGAATTTGTCCAC
TACGTGAAAGGCGAGATCACCAAGGTAGTCGGCAAATAACCCTCGAGCCACCCATGACCAAAATCCCTTA
ACGTGAGTTACGCGTCGTTCCACTGAGCGTCAGACCCCGTAGAAAAGATCAAAGGATCTTCTTGAGATCC
TTTTTTTCTGCGCGTAATCTGCTGCTTGCAAACAAAAAAACCACCGCTACCAGCGGTGGTTTGTTTGCCG
GATCAAGAGCTACCAACTCTTTTTCCGAAGGTAACTGGCTTCAGCAGAGCGCAGATACCAAATACTGTCC
TTCTAGTGTAGCCGTAGTTAGGCCACCACTTCAAGAACTCTGTAGCACCGCCTACATACCTCGCTCTGCT
AATCCTGTTACCAGTGGCTGCTGCCAGTGGCGATAAGTCGTGTCTTACCGGGTTGGACTCAAGACGATAG
TTACCGGATAAGGCGCAGCGGTCGGGCTGAACGGGGGGTTCGTGCACACAGCCCAGCTTGGAGCGAACGA
CCTACACCGAACTGAGATACCTACAGCGTGAGCATTGAGAAAGCGCCACGCTTCCCGAAGGGAGAAAGGC
GGACAGGTATCCGGTAAGCGGCAGGGTCGGAACAGGAGAGCGCACGAGGGAGCTTCCAGGGGGAAACGCC
TGGTATCTTTATAGTCCTGTCGGGTTTCGCCACCTCTGACTTGAGCGTCGATTTTTGTGATGCTCGTCAG
GGGGGCGGAGCCTATGGAAAAACGCCAGCAACGCGGCCTTTTTACGGTTCCTGGCCTTTTGCTGGCCTTT
TGCTCACATGTTCTTTCCTGCGTTATCCCCTGATTCTGTGGATAACCGTATTACCGCCTTTGAGTGAGCT
GATACCGCTCGCCGCAGCCGAACGACCGAGCGCAGCGAGTCAGTGAGCGAGGAAGCGGAAGAGCGCCCAA
TACGCAAACCGCCTCTCCCCGCGCGTTGGCCGATTCATTAATGCAGCTGGCACGACAGGTTTCCCGACTG
GAAAGCGGGCAGTGAGCGCAACGCAATTAATACGCGTACCGCTAGCCAGGAAGAGTTTGTAGAAACGCAA
AAAGGCCATCCGTCAGGATGGCCTTCTGCTTAGTTTGATGCCTGGCAGTTTATGGCGGGCGTCCTGCCCG
CCACCCTCCGGGCCGTTGCTTCACAACGTTCAAATCCGCTCCCGGCGGATTTGTCCTACTCAGGAGAGCG
TTCACCGACAAACAACAGATAAAACGAAAGGCCCAGTCTTCCGACTGAGCCTTTCGTTTTATTTGATGCC
TGGCAGTTCCCTACTCTCGCGTTAACGCTAGCATGG
Features (pLannotate 1.2.2; 8 found; start..end, strand, type, name):
      3..39      -  CDS            lacZα (fragment): LacZα fragment of β-galactosidase; lacZ fragment
    596..619     +  promoter       Pc promoter (fragment): intI1 (promoter lies within the coding sequence); class 1 integron promoter
    795..851     +  CDS            GmR (fragment): gentamycin acetyltransferase; aacC1; confers resistance to gentamycin
    858..1649    +  CDS            SmR: aminoglycoside adenylyltransferase (Murphy, 1985); aadA; confers resistance to spectinomycin and streptomycin
   1742..2330    +  rep_origin     ori: high-copy-number ColE1/pMB1/pBR322/pUC origin of replication
   2513..2605    +  CDS            lacI (fragment): lac repressor; lacI; The lac repressor binds to the lac operator to inhibit transcription in E. coli. This inhibition can be relieved by adding lactose or isopropyl-β-D-thiogalactopyranoside (IPTG).
   2660..2687    -  terminator     rrnB T2 terminator: transcription terminator T2 from the E. coli rrnB gene
   2819..2862    +  terminator     rrnB T1 terminator: Escherichia coli rrnB; transcription terminator T1 from the E. coli rrnB gene
