[The description below was written by a language model from this plasmid's Addgene catalogue record and pLannotate feature annotations shown in this document.]
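Description:
pFUSB4_GGCC is a small (about 2.9 kb) bacterial intermediate plasmid for modular TALEN assembly. It is built on the pFUS_B4 array vector and carries a pre-assembled block of four TAL effector repeats. The synthetic insert encodes the repeat-variable diresidues NN NN HD HD. Under the standard TALE recognition code (NN for G, HD for C), this corresponds to the DNA target GGCC reflected in the plasmid name. The depositor notes that it was made by Golden Gate cloning, the type IIS restriction enzyme method by which individual repeat modules are ligated in a defined order into a pFUS array vector.

The annotated features are all backbone elements. A high-copy ColE1/pUC-type origin supports replication in E. coli, and an aadA (SmR) gene confers spectinomycin/streptomycin resistance, apparently driven by a class 1 integron Pc promoter fragment upstream. There are also rrnB T1 and T2 terminators, and residual fragments of lacZα, lacI and a gentamicin resistance gene. The short lacZα remnant is consistent with replacement of a blue/white screening cassette by the repeat array, although the record does not state this. The feature table does not annotate the TALE repeats, which probably lie in the unannotated region near the start of the sequence.

The catalogue lists the vector type as mammalian expression/TALEN, but no eukaryotic promoter, nuclease domain or polyadenylation signal is annotated, so the plasmid appears to be a building block rather than an expression construct. The associated work describes a simplified 15-RVD GoldyTALEN design for in vivo genome engineering. Ready-made four-repeat modules like this one would let users combine prebuilt arrays into a final TALEN backbone in fewer assembly steps.
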