Addgene plasmid #48533: pFUSB4_GGCC
Depositing lab: Stephen Ekker. Depositing organization: Mayo Foundation for Medical Education and Research. Publication: High Efficiency In Vivo Genome Engineering with a Simplified 15-RVD GoldyTALEN Design. Ma AC, Lee HB, Clark KJ, Ekker SC. PLoS One. 2013 May 29;8(5):e65259. doi: 10.1371/journal.pone.0065259. Print 2013. PubMed 23734242.
Backbone
  Vector backbone: pFUS_B4
  Vector type: Mammalian Expression, TALEN
Growth in bacteria
  Bacterial resistance: Spectinomycin, 50 μg/mL
  Growth temperature: 37°C
  Growth strain: Top10
  Copy number: Unknown
Gene/Insert
  Gene/Insert name: RVD sequence: NN NN HD HD
  Species: Synthetic
  Cloning method: Unknown
  Sequencing primers: 5′ ttgatgcctggcagttccct; 3′ cgaaccgaacaggcttatgt
Terms and licenses: Academic/Nonprofit Terms; Industry Terms: Not Available to Industry
Depositor comments: Plasmid was created using Golden Gate cloning.
How to cite: pFUSB4_GGCC was a gift from Stephen Ekker (Addgene plasmid # 48533 ; http://n2t.net/addgene:48533 ; RRID:Addgene_48533)
