>Addgene plasmid #48533 | pFUSB4_GGCC | addgene partial sequence | sequence record 70937 | pCR8_F1 5'-ttgatgcctggcagttccct-3'
TCACGACGTTGTAAAACGACGGCCAGTCTTAAGCGTCTCATGGCCTGACCCCGGACCAAGTGGTGGCTAT
CGCCAGCAACAATGGCGGCAAGCAAGCGCTCGAAACGGTGCAGCGGCTGTTGCCGGTGCTGTGCCAGGAC
CATGGCCTGACCCCGGACCAAGTGGTGGCTATCGCCAGCAACAATGGCGGCAAGCAAGCGCTCGAAACGG
TGCAGCGGCTGTTGCCGGTGCTGTGCCAGGACCATGGCCTGACTCCGGACCAAGTGGTGGCTATCGCCAG
CCACGATGGCGGCAAGCAAGCGCTCGAAACGGTGCAGCGGCTGTTGCCGGTGCTGTGCCAGGACCATGGC
CTGACTCCGGACCAAGTGGTGGCTATCGCCAGCCACGATGGCGGCAAGCAAGCGCTCGAAACGGTGCAGC
GGCTGTTGCCGGTGCTGTGCCAGGACCATGGCCTGACCCCGGACCAAGTGGTGGCTATCGAGACGTCTAG
ACCAGCCAGGACAGAAATGCCTCGACTTCGCTGCTACCCAAGGTTGCCGGGTGACGCACACCGTGGAAAC
GGATGAAGGCACGAACCCAGTGGACATAAGCCTGTTCGGTTCGTAAGCTGTAATGCAAGTAGCGTATGCG
CTCACGCAACTGGTCCAGAACCTTGACCGAACGCAGCGGTGGTAACGGCGCAGTGGCGGTTTTCATGGCT
TGTTATGACTGTTTTTTTGGGGTACAGTCTATGCCTCGGGCATCCAAGCAGCAAGCGCGTTACGCCGTGG
GTCGATGTTTGATGTTATGGAGCAGCAACGATGTTACGCAGCAGGGCAGTCGCCCTAAAACAAAGTTAAA
CATTATGAGGGAAGCGGTGATCGCCGAAGTATCGACTCAACTATCAGAGGTAGTTGGCGTCATCGAGCGC
CATCTCGAACCGACGTTGCTGGCCGTACATTTGTA
